>Addgene plasmid #242678 | pCMV-SpCas9-VRQR(+N1317R)-P2A-EGFP (LRF53) | addgene full sequence | sequence record 488980 | Addgene NGS Result
ATATGCCAAGTACGCCCCCTATTGACGTCAATGACGGTAAATGGCCCGCCTGGCATTATGCCCAGTACAT
GACCTTATGGGACTTTCCTACTTGGCAGTACATCTACGTATTAGTCATCGCTATTACCATGGTGATGCGG
TTTTGGCAGTACATCAATGGGCGTGGATAGCGGTTTGACTCACGGGGATTTCCAAGTCTCCACCCCATTG
ACGTCAATGGGAGTTTGTTTTGGCACCAAAATCAACGGGACTTTCCAAAATGTCGTAACAACTCCGCCCC
ATTGACGCAAATGGGCGGTAGGCGTGTACGGTGGGAGGTCTATATAAGCAGAGCTGGTTTAGTGAACCGT
CAGATCCGCTAGAGATCCGCGGCCGCTAATACGACTCACTATAGGGAGAGCCGCCACCATGGACAAGAAG
TACAGCATCGGCCTGGACATCGGCACCAACTCTGTGGGCTGGGCCGTGATCACCGACGAGTACAAGGTGC
CCAGCAAGAAATTCAAGGTGCTGGGCAACACCGACCGGCACAGCATCAAGAAGAACCTGATCGGAGCCCT
GCTGTTCGACAGCGGCGAAACAGCCGAGGCCACCCGGCTGAAGAGAACCGCCAGAAGAAGATACACCAGA
CGGAAGAACCGGATCTGCTATCTGCAAGAGATCTTCAGCAACGAGATGGCCAAGGTGGACGACAGCTTCT
TCCACAGACTGGAAGAGTCCTTCCTGGTGGAAGAGGATAAGAAGCACGAGCGGCACCCCATCTTCGGCAA
CATCGTGGACGAGGTGGCCTACCACGAGAAGTACCCCACCATCTACCACCTGAGAAAGAAACTGGTGGAC
AGCACCGACAAGGCCGACCTGCGGCTGATCTATCTGGCCCTGGCCCACATGATCAAGTTCCGGGGCCACT
TCCTGATCGAGGGCGACCTGAACCCCGACAACAGCGACGTGGACAAGCTGTTCATCCAGCTGGTGCAGAC
CTACAACCAGCTGTTCGAGGAAAACCCCATCAACGCCAGCGGCGTGGACGCCAAGGCCATCCTGTCTGCC
AGACTGAGCAAGAGCAGACGGCTGGAAAATCTGATCGCCCAGCTGCCCGGCGAGAAGAAGAATGGCCTGT
TCGGAAACCTGATTGCCCTGAGCCTGGGCCTGACCCCCAACTTCAAGAGCAACTTCGACCTGGCCGAGGA
TGCCAAACTGCAGCTGAGCAAGGACACCTACGACGACGACCTGGACAACCTGCTGGCCCAGATCGGCGAC
CAGTACGCCGACCTGTTTCTGGCCGCCAAGAACCTGTCCGACGCCATCCTGCTGAGCGACATCCTGAGAG
TGAACACCGAGATCACCAAGGCCCCCCTGAGCGCCTCTATGATCAAGAGATACGACGAGCACCACCAGGA
CCTGACCCTGCTGAAAGCTCTCGTGCGGCAGCAGCTGCCTGAGAAGTACAAAGAGATTTTCTTCGACCAG
AGCAAGAACGGCTACGCCGGCTACATTGACGGCGGAGCCAGCCAGGAAGAGTTCTACAAGTTCATCAAGC
CCATCCTGGAAAAGATGGACGGCACCGAGGAACTGCTCGTGAAGCTGAACAGAGAGGACCTGCTGCGGAA
GCAGCGGACCTTCGACAACGGCAGCATCCCCCACCAGATCCACCTGGGAGAGCTGCACGCCATTCTGCGG
CGGCAGGAAGATTTTTACCCATTCCTGAAGGACAACCGGGAAAAGATCGAGAAGATCCTGACCTTCCGCA
TCCCCTACTACGTGGGCCCTCTGGCCAGGGGAAACAGCAGATTCGCCTGGATGACCAGAAAGAGCGAGGA
AACCATCACCCCCTGGAACTTCGAGGAAGTGGTGGACAAGGGCGCTTCCGCCCAGAGCTTCATCGAGCGG
ATGACCAACTTCGATAAGAACCTGCCCAACGAGAAGGTGCTGCCCAAGCACAGCCTGCTGTACGAGTACT
TCACCGTGTATAACGAGCTGACCAAAGTGAAATACGTGACCGAGGGAATGAGAAAGCCCGCCTTCCTGAG
CGGCGAGCAGAAAAAGGCCATCGTGGACCTGCTGTTCAAGACCAACCGGAAAGTGACCGTGAAGCAGCTG
AAAGAGGACTACTTCAAGAAAATCGAGTGCTTCGACTCCGTGGAAATCTCCGGCGTGGAAGATCGGTTCA
ACGCCTCCCTGGGCACATACCACGATCTGCTGAAAATTATCAAGGACAAGGACTTCCTGGACAATGAGGA
AAACGAGGACATTCTGGAAGATATCGTGCTGACCCTGACACTGTTTGAGGACAGAGAGATGATCGAGGAA
CGGCTGAAAACCTATGCCCACCTGTTCGACGACAAAGTGATGAAGCAGCTGAAGCGGCGGAGATACACCG
GCTGGGGCAGGCTGAGCCGGAAGCTGATCAACGGCATCCGGGACAAGCAGTCCGGCAAGACAATCCTGGA
TTTCCTGAAGTCCGACGGCTTCGCCAACAGAAACTTCATGCAGCTGATCCACGACGACAGCCTGACCTTT
AAAGAGGACATCCAGAAAGCCCAGGTGTCCGGCCAGGGCGATAGCCTGCACGAGCACATTGCCAATCTGG
CCGGCAGCCCCGCCATTAAGAAGGGCATCCTGCAGACAGTGAAGGTGGTGGACGAGCTCGTGAAAGTGAT
GGGCCGGCACAAGCCCGAGAACATCGTGATCGAAATGGCCAGAGAGAACCAGACCACCCAGAAGGGACAG
AAGAACAGCCGCGAGAGAATGAAGCGGATCGAAGAGGGCATCAAAGAGCTGGGCAGCCAGATCCTGAAAG
AACACCCCGTGGAAAACACCCAGCTGCAGAACGAGAAGCTGTACCTGTACTACCTGCAGAATGGGCGGGA
TATGTACGTGGACCAGGAACTGGACATCAACCGGCTGTCCGACTACGATGTGGACCATATCGTGCCTCAG
AGCTTTCTGAAGGACGACTCCATCGACAACAAGGTGCTGACCAGAAGCGACAAGAACCGGGGCAAGAGCG
ACAACGTGCCCTCCGAAGAGGTCGTGAAGAAGATGAAGAACTACTGGCGGCAGCTGCTGAACGCCAAGCT
GATTACCCAGAGAAAGTTCGACAATCTGACCAAGGCCGAGAGAGGCGGCCTGAGCGAACTGGATAAGGCC
GGCTTCATCAAGAGACAGCTGGTGGAAACCCGGCAGATCACAAAGCACGTGGCACAGATCCTGGACTCCC
GGATGAACACTAAGTACGACGAGAATGACAAGCTGATCCGGGAAGTGAAAGTGATCACCCTGAAGTCCAA
GCTGGTGTCCGATTTCCGGAAGGATTTCCAGTTTTACAAAGTGCGCGAGATCAACAACTACCACCACGCC
CACGACGCCTACCTGAACGCCGTCGTGGGAACCGCCCTGATCAAAAAGTACCCTAAGCTGGAAAGCGAGT
TCGTGTACGGCGACTACAAGGTGTACGACGTGCGGAAGATGATCGCCAAGAGCGAGCAGGAAATCGGCAA
GGCTACCGCCAAGTACTTCTTCTACAGCAACATCATGAACTTTTTCAAGACCGAGATTACCCTGGCCAAC
GGCGAGATCCGGAAGCGGCCTCTGATCGAGACAAACGGCGAAACCGGGGAGATCGTGTGGGATAAGGGCC
GGGATTTTGCCACCGTGCGGAAAGTGCTGAGCATGCCCCAAGTGAATATCGTGAAAAAGACCGAGGTGCA
GACAGGCGGCTTCAGCAAAGAGTCTATCCTGCCCAAGAGGAACAGCGATAAGCTGATCGCCAGAAAGAAG
GACTGGGACCCTAAGAAGTACGGCGGCTTCGTGAGCCCCACCGTGGCCTATTCTGTGCTGGTGGTGGCCA
AAGTGGAAAAGGGCAAGTCCAAGAAACTGAAGAGTGTGAAAGAGCTGCTGGGGATCACCATCATGGAAAG
AAGCAGCTTCGAGAAGAATCCCATCGACTTTCTGGAAGCCAAGGGCTACAAAGAAGTGAAAAAGGACCTG
ATCATCAAGCTGCCTAAGTACTCCCTGTTCGAGCTGGAAAACGGCCGGAAGAGAATGCTGGCCTCTGCCA
GAGAACTGCAGAAGGGAAACGAACTGGCCCTGCCCTCCAAATATGTGAACTTCCTGTACCTGGCCAGCCA
CTATGAGAAGCTGAAGGGCTCCCCCGAGGATAATGAGCAGAAACAGCTGTTTGTGGAACAGCACAAGCAC
TACCTGGACGAGATCATCGAGCAGATCAGCGAGTTCTCCAAGAGAGTGATCCTGGCCGACGCTAATCTGG
ACAAAGTGCTGTCCGCCTACAACAAGCACCGGGATAAGCCCATCAGAGAGCAGGCCGAGAATATCATCCA
CCTGTTTACCCTGACCAGGCTGGGAGCCCCTGCCGCCTTCAAGTACTTTGACACCACCATCGACCGGAAG
CAGTACAGAAGCACCAAAGAGGTGCTGGACGCCACCCTGATCCACCAGAGCATCACCGGCCTGTACGAGA
CACGGATCGACCTGTCTCAGCTGGGAGGCGACGGATCCGGCGGAGGCGGAAGCGGGAAAAGAACCGCCGA
CGGCAGCGAATTCGAGCCCAAGAAGAAGAGGAAAGTCTCGAGCGGAGGCGACTACAAAGACCATGACGGT
GATTATAAAGATCATGACATCGATTACAAGGATGACGATGACAAGGGAGGCGGTGGAAGCGGCGCAACAA
ACTTCTCTCTGCTGAAACAAGCCGGAGATGTCGAAGAGAATCCTGGACCGATGGTGAGCAAGGGCGAGGA
GCTGTTCACCGGGGTGGTGCCCATCCTGGTCGAGCTGGACGGCGACGTAAACGGCCACAAGTTCAGCGTG
TCCGGCGAGGGCGAGGGCGATGCCACCTACGGCAAGCTGACCCTGAAGTTCATCTGCACCACCGGCAAGC
TGCCCGTGCCCTGGCCCACCCTCGTGACCACCCTGACCTACGGCGTGCAGTGCTTCAGCCGCTACCCCGA
CCACATGAAGCAGCACGACTTCTTCAAGTCCGCCATGCCCGAAGGCTACGTCCAGGAGCGCACCATCTTC
TTCAAGGACGACGGCAACTACAAGACCCGCGCCGAGGTGAAGTTCGAGGGCGACACCCTGGTGAACCGCA
TCGAGCTGAAGGGCATCGACTTCAAGGAGGACGGCAACATCCTGGGGCACAAGCTGGAGTACAACTACAA
CAGCCACAACGTCTATATCATGGCCGACAAGCAGAAGAACGGCATCAAGGTGAACTTCAAGATCCGCCAC
AACATCGAGGACGGCAGCGTGCAGCTCGCCGACCACTACCAGCAGAACACCCCCATCGGCGACGGCCCCG
TGCTGCTGCCCGACAACCACTACCTGAGCACCCAGTCCGCCCTGAGCAAAGACCCCAACGAGAAGCGCGA
TCACATGGTCCTGCTGGAGTTCGTGACCGCCGCCGGGATCACTCTCGGCATGGACGAGCTGTACAAGTGA
CCGGTCATCATCACCATCACCATTGAGTTTAAACCCGCTGATCAGCCTCGACTGTGCCTTCTAGTTGCCA
GCCATCTGTTGTTTGCCCCTCCCCCGTGCCTTCCTTGACCCTGGAAGGTGCCACTCCCACTGTCCTTTCC
TAATAAAATGAGGAAATTGCATCGCATTGTCTGAGTAGGTGTCATTCTATTCTGGGGGGTGGGGTGGGGC
AGGACAGCAAGGGGGAGGATTGGGAAGACAATAGCAGGCATGCTGGGGATGCGGTGGGCTCTATGGCTTC
TGAGGCGGAAAGAACCAGCTGGGGCTCGATACCGTCGACCTCTAGCTAGAGCTTGGCGTAATCATGGTCA
TAGCTGTTTCCTGTGTGAAATTGTTATCCGCTCACAATTCCACACAACATACGAGCCGGAAGCATAAAGT
GTAAAGCCTAGGGTGCCTAATGAGTGAGCTAACTCACATTAATTGCGTTGCGCTCACTGCCCGCTTTCCA
GTCGGGAAACCTGTCGTGCCAGCTGCATTAATGAATCGGCCAACGCGCGGGGAGAGGCGGTTTGCGTATT
GGGCGCTCTTCCGCTTCCTCGCTCACTGACTCGCTGCGCTCGGTCGTTCGGCTGCGGCGAGCGGTATCAG
CTCACTCAAAGGCGGTAATACGGTTATCCACAGAATCAGGGGATAACGCAGGAAAGAACATGTGAGCAAA
AGGCCAGCAAAAGGCCAGGAACCGTAAAAAGGCCGCGTTGCTGGCGTTTTTCCATAGGCTCCGCCCCCCT
GACGAGCATCACAAAAATCGACGCTCAAGTCAGAGGTGGCGAAACCCGACAGGACTATAAAGATACCAGG
CGTTTCCCCCTGGAAGCTCCCTCGTGCGCTCTCCTGTTCCGACCCTGCCGCTTACCGGATACCTGTCCGC
CTTTCTCCCTTCGGGAAGCGTGGCGCTTTCTCATAGCTCACGCTGTAGGTATCTCAGTTCGGTGTAGGTC
GTTCGCTCCAAGCTGGGCTGTGTGCACGAACCCCCCGTTCAGCCCGACCGCTGCGCCTTATCCGGTAACT
ATCGTCTTGAGTCCAACCCGGTAAGACACGACTTATCGCCACTGGCAGCAGCCACTGGTAACAGGATTAG
CAGAGCGAGGTATGTAGGCGGTGCTACAGAGTTCTTGAAGTGGTGGCCTAACTACGGCTACACTAGAAGA
ACAGTATTTGGTATCTGCGCTCTGCTGAAGCCAGTTACCTTCGGAAAAAGAGTTGGTAGCTCTTGATCCG
GCAAACAAACCACCGCTGGTAGCGGTGGTTTTTTTGTTTGCAAGCAGCAGATTACGCGCAGAAAAAAAGG
ATCTCAAGAAGATCCTTTGATCTTTTCTACGGGGTCTGACGCTCAGTGGAACGAAAACTCACGTTAAGGG
ATTTTGGTCATGAGATTATCAAAAAGGATCTTCACCTAGATCCTTTTAAATTAAAAATGAAGTTTTAAAT
CAATCTAAAGTATATATGAGTAAACTTGGTCTGACAGTTACCAATGCTTAATCAGTGAGGCACCTATCTC
AGCGATCTGTCTATTTCGTTCATCCATAGTTGCCTGACTCCCCGTCGTGTAGATAACTACGATACGGGAG
GGCTTACCATCTGGCCCCAGTGCTGCAATGATACCGCGAGACCCACGCTCACCGGCTCCAGATTTATCAG
CAATAAACCAGCCAGCCGGAAGGGCCGAGCGCAGAAGTGGTCCTGCAACTTTATCCGCCTCCATCCAGTC
TATTAATTGTTGCCGGGAAGCTAGAGTAAGTAGTTCGCCAGTTAATAGTTTGCGCAACGTTGTTGCCATT
GCTACAGGCATCGTGGTGTCACGCTCGTCGTTTGGTATGGCTTCATTCAGCTCCGGTTCCCAACGATCAA
GGCGAGTTACATGATCCCCCATGTTGTGCAAAAAAGCGGTTAGCTCCTTCGGTCCTCCGATCGTTGTCAG
AAGTAAGTTGGCCGCAGTGTTATCACTCATGGTTATGGCAGCACTGCATAATTCTCTTACTGTCATGCCA
TCCGTAAGATGCTTTTCTGTGACTGGTGAGTACTCAACCAAGTCATTCTGAGAATAGTGTATGCGGCGAC
CGAGTTGCTCTTGCCCGGCGTCAATACGGGATAATACCGCGCCACATAGCAGAACTTTAAAAGTGCTCAT
CATTGGAAAACGTTCTTCGGGGCGAAAACTCTCAAGGATCTTACCGCTGTTGAGATCCAGTTCGATGTAA
CCCACTCGTGCACCCAACTGATCTTCAGCATCTTTTACTTTCACCAGCGTTTCTGGGTGAGCAAAAACAG
GAAGGCAAAATGCCGCAAAAAAGGGAATAAGGGCGACACGGAAATGTTGAATACTCATACTCTTCCTTTT
TCAATATTATTGAAGCATTTATCAGGGTTATTGTCTCATGAGCGGATACATATTTGAATGTATTTAGAAA
AATAAACAAATAGGGGTTCCGCGCACATTTCCCCGAAAAGTGCCACCTGACGTCGACGGATCGGGAGATC
GATCTCCCGATCCCCTAGGGTCGACTCTCAGTACAATCTGCTCTGATGCCGCATAGTTAAGCCAGTATCT
GCTCCCTGCTTGTGTGTTGGAGGTCGCTGAGTAGTGCGCGAGCAAAATTTAAGCTACAACAAGGCAAGGC
TTGACCGACAATTGCATGAAGAATCTGCTTAGGGTTAGGCGTTTTGCGCTGCTTCGCGATGTACGGGCCA
GATATACGCGTTGACATTGATTATTGACTAGTTATTAATAGTAATCAATTACGGGGTCATTAGTTCATAG
CCCATATATGGAGTTCCGCGTTACATAACTTACGGTAAATGGCCCGCCTGGCTGACCGCCCAACGACCCC
CGCCCATTGACGTCAATAATGACGTATGTTCCCATAGTAACGCCAATAGGGACTTTCCATTGACGTCAAT
GGGTGGAGTATTTACGGTAAACTGCCCACTTGGCAGTACATCAAGTGTATC
Features (pLannotate 1.2.2; 18 found; start..end, strand, type, name):
    132..335     +  promoter       CMV promoter: human cytomegalovirus (CMV) immediate early promoter
    377..395     +  promoter       T7 promoter: promoter for bacteriophage T7 RNA polymerase
    409..2127    +  CDS            Cas9(N): N-terminal portion of Streptococcus pyogenes Cas9 (Zetsche et al., 2015)
   2014..4512    +  CDS            Cas9(C): C-terminal portion of Streptococcus pyogenes Cas9 (Zetsche et al., 2015)
   4600..4665    +  CDS            3xFLAG: three tandem FLAG® epitope tags, followed by an enterokinase cleavage site
   4741..5457    +  CDS            EGFP: EGFP is a basic (constitutively fluorescent) green fluorescent protein published in 1996, derived from Aequorea victoria. It is reported to be a rapidly-maturing weak dimer with moderate acid sensitivity.
   5512..5736    +  polyA_signal   bGH poly(A) signal: bovine growth hormone polyadenylation signal
   5740..5761    +  promoter       SV40 promoter (fragment): SV40 enhancer and early promoter
   5766..5782    +  misc_feature   MCS (fragment): pBluescript multiple cloning site
   5831..5847    -  protein_bind   lac operator: The lac repressor binds to the lac operator to inhibit transcription in E. coli. This inhibition can be relieved by adding lactose or isopropyl-β-D-thiogalactopyranoside (IPTG). lac repressor encoded by lacI
   5855..5885    -  promoter       lac promoter: promoter for the E. coli lac operon
   5900..5921    -  protein_bind   CAP binding site: CAP binding activates transcription in the presence of cAMP. E. coli catabolite activator protein
   5934..6026    -  CDS            lacI (fragment): lac repressor; lacI; The lac repressor binds to the lac operator to inhibit transcription in E. coli. This inhibition can be relieved by adding lactose or isopropyl-β-D-thiogalactopyranoside (IPTG).
   6209..6797    -  rep_origin     ori: high-copy-number ColE1/pMB1/pBR322/pUC origin of replication
   6968..7828    -  CDS            AmpR: β-lactamase; bla; confers resistance to ampicillin, carbenicillin, and related antibiotics
   7829..7933    -  promoter       AmpR promoter: bla
   8004..8048    -  misc_feature   bom (fragment): basis of mobility region from pBR322
   8203..131     +  enhancer       CMV enhancer (across the origin): human cytomegalovirus immediate early enhancer
