[The description below was written by a language model from this plasmid's Addgene catalogue record and pLannotate feature annotations shown in this document.]
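Description:
pCMV-SpCas9-VRQR(+N1317R)-P2A-EGFP (LRF53) is an 8,451-bp mammalian expression and CRISPR plasmid built by Gibson cloning on the pCMV-T7-SpCas9-P2A-EGFP (RTW3027) backbone. It is propagated in E. coli at high copy from a ColE1/pUC-type origin and selected with ampicillin through the β-lactamase (AmpR) gene and its native promoter. The remaining bacterial features in the table (lac promoter/operator, CAP site, and fragments of lacI, bom, an MCS and the SV40 promoter) are backbone remnants with no evident role in the payload. No mammalian selection marker is annotated.

The payload is a single open reading frame driven by the CMV immediate-early enhancer and promoter. A T7 promoter lies just upstream of the coding sequence, so the same template can also be used for in vitro transcription. The frame encodes human codon-optimized Streptococcus pyogenes Cas9 carrying the VRQR substitutions plus N1317R (D1135V/G1218R/N1317R/R1335Q/T1337R). The annotation tool splits this into overlapping N- and C-terminal Cas9 segments, but it is one continuous gene. According to the construct name, Cas9 is followed by a bipartite SV40 nuclear localization signal, a 3xFLAG epitope, a P2A peptide and EGFP, and transcription terminates at a bGH polyadenylation signal. The NLS and P2A are not separately annotated, and the catalogue's tag field lists the BPNLS as N-terminal, which conflicts with that order. The P2A sequence causes EGFP to be released as a separate protein, which marks transfected cells without a fusion to the nuclease.

VRQR is an engineered PAM-altered SpCas9 variant, and the plasmid expresses the VRQR(+N1317R) nuclease in mammalian cells. No guide RNA cassette is present, so one must be supplied separately. The associated publication concerns a bespoke Cas9 base editor for treating a vascular disease in mice.
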