Addgene plasmid #242678: pCMV-SpCas9-VRQR(+N1317R)-P2A-EGFP (LRF53)
Purpose: CMV promoter expression plasmid for human codon optimized SpCas9-VRQR(N1317R)-BPNLS(SV40)-3xFLAG-P2A-EGFP
Depositing lab: Benjamin Kleinstiver. Depositing organization: Massachusetts General Hospital. Publication: Treatment of a severe vascular disease using a bespoke CRISPR-Cas9 base editor in mice. Alves CRR, Das S, Krishnan V, Ha LL, Fox LR, Stutzman HE, Shamber CE, Kalailingam P, McCarthy S, Lino Cardenas CL, Fong CE, Imai T, Mitra S, Yun S, Wood RK, Benning FMC, Roh K, Lawton J, Kim N, Silverstein RA, Ferreira da Silva J, de la Cruz D, Richa R, Xie J, Gray-Edwards HL, Malhotra R, Chung DY, Chao LH, Tsai SQ, Maguire CA, Lindsay ME, Kleinstiver BP, Musolino PL. Nat Biomed Eng. 2025 Sep 11:10.1038/s41551-025-01499-1. doi: 10.1038/s41551-025-01499-1. PubMed 40935887.
Backbone
  Vector backbone: pCMV-T7-SpCas9-P2A-EGFP (RTW3027) (Addgene Plasmid #139987)
  Vector type: Mammalian Expression, CRISPR
Growth in bacteria
  Bacterial resistance: Ampicillin, 100 μg/mL
  Growth temperature: 37°C
  Growth strain: DH5alpha
  Copy number: High Copy
Gene/Insert
  Gene/Insert name: pCMV-SpCas9-VRQR(N1317R)-BPNLS(SV40)-3xFLAG-P2A-EGFP (alt names: LRF53; SpCas9-VRQR(+N1317R) nuclease)
  Species: Synthetic
  Mutation: VRQR + N1317R mutations in SpCas9(D1135V/G1218R/N1317R/R1335Q/T1337R)
  Promoter: CMV and T7
  Tag / fusion protein: BPNLS (N terminal on insert)
  Cloning method: Gibson Cloning
  Sequencing primers: 5′ oBK6928-CCAAGTCTCCACCCCATTGACG; 3′ oBK219-GGGAGTGGCACCTTCCAGGGTC
Terms and licenses: Academic/Nonprofit Terms; Industry Terms: Not Available to Industry
How to cite: pCMV-SpCas9-VRQR(+N1317R)-P2A-EGFP (LRF53) was a gift from Benjamin Kleinstiver (Addgene plasmid # 242678 ; http://n2t.net/addgene:242678 ; RRID:Addgene_242678)
